Addgene plasmid #202616: pAAV-GFAP-JEDI-1P-WPRE
Purpose: Genetically encoded voltage indicator (GEVI) JEDI-1P in AAV production vector for astrocytes specific expression using the promoter GFAP
Depositing lab: Francois St-Pierre. Depositing organization: Baylor College of Medicine. Publication: Widefield imaging of rapid pan-cortical voltage dynamics with an indicator evolved for one-photon microscopy. Lu X, Wang Y, Liu Z, Gou Y, Jaeger D, St-Pierre F. Nat Commun. 2023 Oct 12;14(1):6423. doi: 10.1038/s41467-023-41975-3. PubMed 37828037.
Backbone
  Vector backbone: pAAV-GFAP
  Backbone size w/o insert (bp): 4747
  Total vector size (bp): 6034
  Vector type: Mammalian Expression, AAV
Growth in bacteria
  Bacterial resistance: Ampicillin, 100 μg/mL
  Growth temperature: 37°C
  Growth strain: NEB Stable
  Copy number: High Copy
Gene/Insert
  Gene/Insert name: JEDI-1P
  Species: Synthetic
  Insert size (bp): 1287
  Promoter: GFAP
  Cloning method: Restriction Enzyme; 5′ cloning site BamHI (not destroyed); 3′ cloning site HindIII (not destroyed)
  Sequencing primers: 5′ CCTTCATAAAGCCCTCGCATC; 3′ CATTAAAGCAGCGTATCC
Terms and licenses: Academic/Nonprofit Terms; Industry Terms: Not Available to Industry
Depositor comments: Please visit https://doi.org/10.1101/2022.08.29.505018 for bioRxiv preprint.
How to cite: pAAV-GFAP-JEDI-1P-WPRE was a gift from Francois St-Pierre (Addgene plasmid # 202616 ; http://n2t.net/addgene:202616 ; RRID:Addgene_202616)
