[The description below was written by a language model from this plasmid's Addgene catalogue record and pLannotate feature annotations shown in this document.]
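Description:
pAAV-GFAP-JEDI-1P-WPRE is a 6,034 bp AAV transfer (production) plasmid for mammalian expression, built on the pAAV-GFAP backbone to deliver the genetically encoded voltage indicator JEDI-1P to astrocytes. It is maintained in bacteria as a high-copy plasmid through a ColE1/pUC-type origin and selected with ampicillin via the bla gene and its own promoter. An f1 phage origin is also present, along with short pBR322-derived bom and rop remnants. The recorded growth strain is a recombination-deficient one, which suits plasmids carrying repeat-rich ITRs.

The payload is a 1,287 bp synthetic JEDI-1P coding sequence cloned between retained BamHI and HindIII sites and, according to the catalogue entry, driven by the GFAP promoter to restrict expression to astrocytes. The automated feature table does not annotate this promoter. It recognises only the fluorescent-protein portion of the indicator, labelled as a cEGFP-like CDS derived from Aequorea victoria GFP, and leaves the rest of the insert unannotated. Downstream lie a WPRE, which enhances transcript stability and expression, and the human growth hormone polyadenylation signal. The cassette is flanked by AAV2 inverted terminal repeats, which direct replication and packaging of the intervening DNA into AAV particles when rep, cap and helper functions are supplied in trans. The 3′ ITR is annotated in full, whereas the 5′ ITR is detected only as two short fragments, so its integrity cannot be judged from the table.

The construct is intended for producing AAV for astrocyte-specific voltage imaging. The associated publication describes JEDI-1P as an indicator evolved for one-photon microscopy and used for widefield imaging of cortical voltage dynamics.
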