Features (pLannotate 1.2.2; 14 found; start..end, strand, type, name):
     12..39      +  repeat_region  AAV2 ITR (fragment): inverted terminal repeat of adeno-associated virus serotype 2 inverted
     68..95      +  repeat_region  AAV2 ITR (fragment): inverted terminal repeat of adeno-associated virus serotype 2 inverted
   1309..2028    +  CDS            cEGFP: cEGFP is a basic (constitutively fluorescent) green fluorescent protein published in 2008, derived from Aequorea victoria.
   2143..2161    +  misc_feature   MCS (fragment): pBluescript multiple cloning site
   2161..2749    +  misc_feature   WPRE: woodchuck hepatitis virus posttranscriptional regulatory element
   2781..3257    +  polyA_signal   hGH poly(A) signal: human growth hormone polyadenylation signal
   3297..3437    +  repeat_region  AAV2 ITR: inverted terminal repeat of adeno-associated virus serotype 2 inverted
   3442..3493    -  misc_feature   bom (fragment): basis of mobility region from pBR322
   3512..3967    +  rep_origin     f1 ori (sequence partly withheld): f1 bacteriophage origin of replication; arrow indicates direction of (+) strand synthesis
   3968..4017    -  misc_feature   bom (fragment): basis of mobility region from pBR322
   4119..4154    -  CDS            rop (fragment): Rop protein, which maintains plasmids at low copy number; rop
   4249..4353    +  promoter       AmpR promoter: bla
   4354..5214    +  CDS            AmpR: β-lactamase; bla; confers resistance to ampicillin, carbenicillin, and related antibiotics
   5385..5973    +  rep_origin     ori: high-copy-number ColE1/pMB1/pBR322/pUC origin of replication
>Addgene plasmid #202616 | pAAV-GFAP-JEDI-1P-WPRE | addgene full sequence | sequence record 397648 | Addgene NGS Result
CCTGCAGGCAGCTGCGCGCTCGCTCGCTCACTGAGGCCGCCCGGGCGTCGGGCGACCTTTGGTCGCCCGG
CCTCAGTGAGCGAGCGAGCGCGCAGAGAGGGAGTGGCCAACTCCATCACTAGGGGTTCCTGCGGCCGCAC
GCGTGTGTCTAGAGATCTAACATATCCTGGTGTGGAGTAGGGGACGCTGCTCTGACAGAGGCTCGGGGGC
CTGAGCTGGCTCTGTGAGCTGGGGAGGAGGCAGACAGCCAGGCCTTGTCTGCAAGCAGACCTGGCAGCAT
TGGGCTGGCCGCCCCCCAGGGCCTCCTCTTCATGCCCAGTGAATGACTCACCTTGGCACAGACACAATGT
TCGGGGTGGGCACAGTGCCTGCTTCCCGCCGCACCCCAGCCCCCCTCAAATGCCTTCCGAGAAGCCCATT
GAGCAGGGGGCTTGCATTGCACCCCAGCCTGACAGCCTGGCATCTTGGGATAAAAGCAGCACAGCCCCCT
AGGGGCTGCCCTTGCTGTGTGGCGCCACCGGCGGTGGAGAACAAGGCTCTATTCAGCCTGTGCCCAGGAA
AGGGGATCAGGGGATGCCCAGGCATGGACAGTGGGTGGCAGGGGGGGAGAGGAGGGCTGTCTGCTTCCCA
GAAGTCCAAGGACACAAATGGGTGAGGGGAGAGCTCTCCCCATAGCTGGGCTGCGGCCCAACCCCACCCC
CTCAGGCTATGCCAGGGGGTGTTGCCAGGGGCACCCGGGCATCGCCAGTCTAGCCCACTCCTTCATAAAG
CCCTCGCATCCCAGGAGCGAGCAGAGCCAGAGCAGGTTGGAGAGGAGACGCATCACCTCCGCTGCTCGCG
GGGTCTAGAGGATCCATGGAGACGACTGTGAGGTATGAACAGGGGTCAGAGCTCACTAAAACTTCGAGCT
CTCCAACAGCAGATGAGCCCACGATAAAGATTGATGATGGTCGTGATGAGGGTAATGAACAAGACAGCTG
TTCCAATACCATTAGGAGAAAAATTTCCCCGTTTGTGATGTCATTTGGATTCAGAGTATTTGGAGTTGTG
CTTATCATTGTAGACATCATAGTGGTGATTGTGGATCTGGCCATCAGTGAGAAGAAAAGAGGCATTAGAG
AGATTCTTGAAGGTGTTTCCCTGGCTATAGCACTCTTCTTCCTTGTTGATGTTCTCATGAGAGTGTTTGT
TGAAGGCTTCAAGAACTATTTCCGGTCCAAACTGGTTACTTTGGATGCAGTCATAGTAGTGGGCACTCTG
CTAATTAATATGACCTACTCCTTCTCTGACCTTGCTGCCTTTAACAGCGAGAACGTGTATATTACCGCGG
ATAAACAGAAAAACGGCATTAAAGCGAACTTTACCGTGCGCCATAACGTGGAAGATGGCAGCGTGCAGCT
GGCGGATCATTATCAGCAGAACACCCCGATTGGCGATGGCCCGGTGCTGCTGCCGGATAACCATTATCTG
AGCACCCAGACCGTGCTGAGCAAAGATCCGAACGAAAAACGCGATCACATGGTGCTGCTGGAATTTGTGA
CCGCAGCGGGCATTACACACGGCATGGATGAACTGTATGGCGGCACCGGCGGCAGCGCGAGCCAGGGCGA
AGAACTGTTTACCGGCGTGGTGCCGATTCTGGTGGAACTGGATGGCGATGTGAACGGCCATAAATTTAGC
GTGCGCGGCGAAGGCGAAGGCGATGCGACCATTGGCAAACTGACCCTGAAATTTATTTGCACCACCGGCA
AACTACCGGTGCCGTGGCCGACCCTGGTGACCACCTTAACCTATGGCGTGCAGTGCTTTAGCCGCTATCC
GGATCATATGAAACGCCATGATTTTTTTAAAAGCGCGATGCCGGAAGGCTATGTGCAGGAACGCACCATT
AGCTTTAAAGATGATGGCAAATATAAAACCCGCGCGGTGGTGAAATTTGAAGGCGATACCCTGGTGAACC
GCATTGAACTGAAAGGCACCGATTTTAAAGAAGATGGCAACATTCTGGGGCATAAACTGGAATATAACAC
AGATCAGATGCCGCACATGGTTACTCTTCTTCGAGTTCTGAAAATTGTTATCTTAATAAGAATATTTCGC
CTGGCTTCACAGAAGAAACAACTTGAAGTGGTAACCTAATGAGATATCAAGCTTATCGATAATCAACCTC
TGGATTACAAAATTTGTGAAAGATTGACTGGTATTCTTAACTATGTTGCTCCTTTTACGCTATGTGGATA
CGCTGCTTTAATGCCTTTGTATCATGCTATTGCTTCCCGTATGGCTTTCATTTTCTCCTCCTTGTATAAA
TCCTGGTTGCTGTCTCTTTATGAGGAGTTGTGGCCCGTTGTCAGGCAACGTGGCGTGGTGTGCACTGTGT
TTGCTGACGCAACCCCCACTGGTTGGGGCATTGCCACCACCTGTCAGCTCCTTTCCGGGACTTTCGCTTT
CCCCCTCCCTATTGCCACGGCGGAACTCATCGCCGCCTGCCTTGCCCGCTGCTGGACAGGGGCTCGGCTG
TTGGGCACTGACAATTCCGTGGTGTTGTCGGGGAAATCATCGTCCTTTCCTTGGCTGCTCGCCTATGTTG
CCACCTGGATTCTGCGCGGGACGTCCTTCTGCTACGTCCCTTCGGCCCTCAATCCAGCGGACCTTCCTTC
CCGCGGCCTGCTGCCGGCTCTGCGGCCTCTTCCGCGTCTTCGCCTTCGCCCTCAGACGAGTCGGATCTCC
CTTTGGGCCGCCTCCCCGCATCGATACCGAGCGCTGCTCGAGAGATCTACGGGTGGCATCCCTGTGACCC
CTCCCCAGTGCCTCTCCTGGCCCTGGAAGTTGCCACTCCAGTGCCCACCAGCCTTGTCCTAATAAAATTA
AGTTGCATCATTTTGTCTGACTAGGTGTCCTTCTATAATATTATGGGGTGGAGGGGGGTGGTATGGAGCA
AGGGGCAAGTTGGGAAGACAACCTGTAGGGCCTGCGGGGTCTATTGGGAACCAAGCTGGAGTGCAGTGGC
ACAATCTTGGCTCACTGCAATCTCCGCCTCCTGGGTTCAAGCGATTCTCCTGCCTCAGCCTCCCGAGTTG
TTGGGATTCCAGGCATGCATGACCAGGCTCAGCTAATTTTTGTTTTTTTGGTAGAGACGGGGTTTCACCA
TATTGGCCAGGCTGGTCTCCAACTCCTAATCTCAGGTGATCTACCCACCTTGGCCTCCCAAATTGCTGGG
ATTACAGGCGTGAACCACTGCTCCCTTCCCTGTCCTTCTGATTTTGTAGGTAACCACGTGCGGACCGAGC
GGCCGCAGGAACCCCTAGTGATGGAGTTGGCCACTCCCTCTCTGCGCGCTCGCTCGCTCACTGAGGCCGG
GCGACCAAAGGTCGCCCGACGCCCGGGCTTTGCCCGGGCGGCCTCAGTGAGCGAGCGAGCGCGCAGCTGC
CTGCAGGGGCGCCTGATGCGGTATTTTCTCCTTACGCATCTGTGCGGTATTTCACACCGCATA
[95 nt withheld, positions 3494-3588]
T
[46 nt withheld, positions 3590-3635]
C
[141 nt withheld, positions 3637-3777]
CCTTTGACGTTGGAGTCCACGTTCTTT
[37 nt withheld, positions 3805-3841]
ACTCTATCTCGGGCTATTCTTTTGATTTATAAGGGATTTTGCCGATTTCGGTCTATTGGTTAAAAAATGA
GCTGATTTAACAAAAATTTAACGCGAATTTTAACAAAATATTAACGTTTACAATTTTATGGTGCACTCTC
AGTACAATCTGCTCTGATGCCGCATAGTTAAGCCAGCCCCGACACCCGCCAACACCCGCTGACGCGCCCT
GACGGGCTTGTCTGCTCCCGGCATCCGCTTACAGACAAGCTGTGACCGTCTCCGGGAGCTGCATGTGTCA
GAGGTTTTCACCGTCATCACCGAAACGCGCGAGACGAAAGGGCCTCGTGATACGCCTATTTTTATAGGTT
AATGTCATGATAATAATGGTTTCTTAGACGTCAGGTGGCACTTTTCGGGGAAATGTGCGCGGAACCCCTA
TTTGTTTATTTTTCTAAATACATTCAAATATGTATCCGCTCATGAGACAATAACCCTGATAAATGCTTCA
ATAATATTGAAAAAGGAAGAGTATGAGTATTCAACATTTCCGTGTCGCCCTTATTCCCTTTTTTGCGGCA
TTTTGCCTTCCTGTTTTTGCTCACCCAGAAACGCTGGTGAAAGTAAAAGATGCTGAAGATCAGTTGGGTG
CACGAGTGGGTTACATCGAACTGGATCTCAACAGCGGTAAGATCCTTGAGAGTTTTCGCCCCGAAGAACG
TTTTCCAATGATGAGCACTTTTAAAGTTCTGCTATGTGGCGCGGTATTATCCCGTATTGACGCCGGGCAA
GAGCAACTCGGTCGCCGCATACACTATTCTCAGAATGACTTGGTTGAGTACTCACCAGTCACAGAAAAGC
ATCTTACGGATGGCATGACAGTAAGAGAATTATGCAGTGCTGCCATAACCATGAGTGATAACACTGCGGC
CAACTTACTTCTGACAACGATCGGAGGACCGAAGGAGCTAACCGCTTTTTTGCACAACATGGGGGATCAT
GTAACTCGCCTTGATCGTTGGGAACCGGAGCTGAATGAAGCCATACCAAACGACGAGCGTGACACCACGA
TGCCTGTAGCAATGGCAACAACGTTGCGCAAACTATTAACTGGCGAACTACTTACTCTAGCTTCCCGGCA
ACAATTAATAGACTGGATGGAGGCGGATAAAGTTGCAGGACCACTTCTGCGCTCGGCCCTTCCGGCTGGC
TGGTTTATTGCTGATAAATCTGGAGCCGGTGAGCGTGGGTCTCGCGGTATCATTGCAGCACTGGGGCCAG
ATGGTAAGCCCTCCCGTATCGTAGTTATCTACACGACGGGGAGTCAGGCAACTATGGATGAACGAAATAG
ACAGATCGCTGAGATAGGTGCCTCACTGATTAAGCATTGGTAACTGTCAGACCAAGTTTACTCATATATA
CTTTAGATTGATTTAAAACTTCATTTTTAATTTAAAAGGATCTAGGTGAAGATCCTTTTTGATAATCTCA
TGACCAAAATCCCTTAACGTGAGTTTTCGTTCCACTGAGCGTCAGACCCCGTAGAAAAGATCAAAGGATC
TTCTTGAGATCCTTTTTTTCTGCGCGTAATCTGCTGCTTGCAAACAAAAAAACCACCGCTACCAGCGGTG
GTTTGTTTGCCGGATCAAGAGCTACCAACTCTTTTTCCGAAGGTAACTGGCTTCAGCAGAGCGCAGATAC
CAAATACTGTTCTTCTAGTGTAGCCGTAGTTAGGCCACCACTTCAAGAACTCTGTAGCACCGCCTACATA
CCTCGCTCTGCTAATCCTGTTACCAGTGGCTGCTGCCAGTGGCGATAAGTCGTGTCTTACCGGGTTGGAC
TCAAGACGATAGTTACCGGATAAGGCGCAGCGGTCGGGCTGAACGGGGGGTTCGTGCACACAGCCCAGCT
TGGAGCGAACGACCTACACCGAACTGAGATACCTACAGCGTGAGCTATGAGAAAGCGCCACGCTTCCCGA
AGGGAGAAAGGCGGACAGGTATCCGGTAAGCGGCAGGGTCGGAACAGGAGAGCGCACGAGGGAGCTTCCA
GGGGGAAACGCCTGGTATCTTTATAGTCCTGTCGGGTTTCGCCACCTCTGACTTGAGCGTCGATTTTTGT
GATGCTCGTCAGGGGGGCGGAGCCTATGGAAAAACGCCAGCAACGCGGCCTTTTTACGGTTCCTGGCCTT
TTGCTGGCCTTTTGCTCACATGT
